Addgene plasmid #239771: pcDNA3.1(+)_Nav1.6(K1546TAG, Y371C , I1652N)-HA
Purpose: Expresses pathogenic (I1652N) TTX-resistant variant of mouse Nav1.6 with a TAG codon at position 1546 and a C-terminal HA tag in mammalian cells. Can be used for click labeling.
Depositing lab: Ivana Nikić-Spiegel. Depositing organization: Universitaetsklinikum Tuebingen. Publication: Direct fluorescent labeling of NF186 and NaV1.6 in living primary neurons using bioorthogonal click chemistry. Stajkovic N, Liu Y, Arsic A, Meng N, Lyu H, Zhang N, Grimm D, Lerche H, Nikic-Spiegel I. J Cell Sci. 2023 Jun 15;136(12):jcs260600. doi: 10.1242/jcs.260600. Epub 2023 Jun 28. PubMed 37288813.
Backbone
  Vector backbone: pcDNA3.1(+)-P2A-eGFP (P2A-eGFP was replaced by the HA tag)
  Vector type: Mammalian Expression
Growth in bacteria
  Bacterial resistance: Ampicillin, 100 μg/mL
  Growth temperature: 30°C
  Growth strain: XL10 Gold
  Growth instructions: Growth temperature: 27-28 °C. All the steps involving propagation of Nav1.6 in bacteria were performed at 27-28 °C to avoid the introduction of additional mutations and rearrangements of Scn8a (details are provided in Stajkovic et al., 2023).
  Copy number: High Copy
Gene/Insert
  Gene/Insert name: Scn8a
  Species: M. musculus (mouse)
  Mutation: I1652N, Y371C, K1546TAG
  Entrez Gene: Scn8a (a.k.a. C630029C19Rik, NaCh6, Nav1.6, dmu, med, mnd-2, mnd2, nmf2, nmf335, nmf58, nur14, seal)
  Promoter: CMV
  Tag / fusion protein: HA-tag (C terminal on backbone)
  Cloning method: Restriction Enzyme; 5′ cloning site Unknown (unknown if destroyed)
Resource information
  A portion of this plasmid was derived from a plasmid made by: GenScript
Terms and licenses: Academic/Nonprofit Terms; Industry Terms: Not Available to Industry
Depositor comments: A portion of this plasmid was derived from a plasmid made by GenScript.
How to cite: pcDNA3.1(+)_Nav1.6(K1546TAG, Y371C , I1652N)-HA was a gift from Ivana Nikić-Spiegel (Addgene plasmid # 239771 ; http://n2t.net/addgene:239771 ; RRID:Addgene_239771)
