[The description below was written by a language model from this plasmid's Addgene catalogue record and pLannotate feature annotations shown in this document.]
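Description:
pcDNA3.1(+)_Nav1.6(K1546TAG, Y371C , I1652N)-HA is an 11.4 kb mammalian expression plasmid built on a pcDNA3.1(+)-P2A-eGFP backbone in which the P2A-eGFP segment was replaced by an HA epitope tag. It is maintained in E. coli through a high-copy ColE1/pUC-type origin and an ampicillin resistance gene (β-lactamase with its own promoter). It also carries an f1 origin and residual lac promoter/operator sequences typical of this vector family. For selection in mammalian cells, an SV40 early promoter drives a neomycin/kanamycin phosphotransferase gene, followed by an SV40 polyadenylation signal. The record notes that the Scn8a insert is prone to mutation and rearrangement during bacterial propagation.

The payload is the mouse Scn8a coding sequence, which encodes the voltage-gated sodium channel Nav1.6. It is transcribed from the human CMV immediate-early enhancer and promoter and terminated by the bovine growth hormone polyadenylation signal, and a T7 promoter lies upstream of the insert. The channel carries a C-terminal HA tag for immunodetection, although the automated feature table does not annotate this tag separately.

Three changes have been introduced into the channel. Y371C is the substitution associated with the tetrodotoxin-resistant variant named in the record, which in principle allows the expressed channel to be distinguished from endogenous TTX-sensitive currents. I1652N is described as a pathogenic variant. K1546TAG replaces a lysine codon with an amber stop codon. With amber suppression, which requires an orthogonal tRNA/synthetase pair supplied separately, a noncanonical amino acid can be incorporated at this position and then conjugated to a fluorophore by bioorthogonal click chemistry. The associated publication used this approach for direct fluorescent labeling of Nav1.6 in living primary neurons.
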