Features (pLannotate 1.2.2; 20 found; start..end, strand, type, name):
     28..80      -  misc_feature   bom (fragment): basis of mobility region from pBR322
    235..614     +  enhancer       CMV enhancer: human cytomegalovirus immediate early enhancer
    615..818     +  promoter       CMV promoter: human cytomegalovirus (CMV) immediate early promoter
    814..847     +  LTR            5' LTR (truncated) (fragment): truncated 5' long terminal repeat (LTR) from HIV-1
    863..881     +  promoter       T7 promoter: promoter for bacteriophage T7 RNA polymerase
    964..6897    +  CDS            Scn8a: SCN8A_MOUSE - Also known as Nbna1. Experimental evidence at protein level: Swiss-Prot protein existence level 1. Mediates the voltage-dependent sodium ion permeability of excitable membranes. Assuming opened or closed conformations in response to the voltage difference across the membrane, the protein forms a sodium-selective channel through which Na(+) ions may pass in accordance with their electrochemical gradient. In macrophages, isoform 5 may participate in the control of podosome and invadopodia formation. From Mus musculus (Mouse).
   6965..7189    +  polyA_signal   bGH poly(A) signal: bovine growth hormone polyadenylation signal
   7193..7214    +  promoter       SV40 promoter (fragment): SV40 enhancer and early promoter
   7235..7663    +  rep_origin     f1 ori (sequence partly withheld): f1 bacteriophage origin of replication; arrow indicates direction of (+) strand synthesis
   7677..8006    +  promoter       SV40 promoter: SV40 enhancer and early promoter
   8073..8864    +  CDS            neo: KKA2_KLEPN - Also known as kan, nptII. Experimental evidence at protein level: Swiss-Prot protein existence level 1. Resistance to kanamycin, neomycin, paromomycin, ribostamycin, butirosin and gentamicin B. From Klebsiella pneumoniae.
   8888..9046    +  CDS            ble (fragment): BLE_KLEPN - Experimental evidence at protein level: Swiss-Prot protein existence level 1. Binding protein with a strong affinity to the bleomycin family of antibiotics. Binds to CL990; an antimitotic-antibiotic compound. From Klebsiella pneumoniae.
   9041..9162    +  polyA_signal   SV40 poly(A) signal: SV40 polyadenylation signal
   9233..9255    -  protein_bind   lac operator (fragment): The lac repressor binds to the lac operator to inhibit transcription in E. coli. This inhibition can be relieved by adding lactose or isopropyl-β-D-thiogalactopyranoside (IPTG). lac repressor encoded by lacI
   9259..9289    -  promoter       lac promoter: promoter for the E. coli lac operon
   9304..9325    -  protein_bind   CAP binding site: CAP binding activates transcription in the presence of cAMP. E. coli catabolite activator protein
   9338..9430    -  CDS            lacI (fragment): lac repressor; lacI; The lac repressor binds to the lac operator to inhibit transcription in E. coli. This inhibition can be relieved by adding lactose or isopropyl-β-D-thiogalactopyranoside (IPTG).
   9613..10201   -  rep_origin     ori: high-copy-number ColE1/pMB1/pBR322/pUC origin of replication
  10372..11232   -  CDS            AmpR: β-lactamase; bla; confers resistance to ampicillin, carbenicillin, and related antibiotics
  11233..11337   -  promoter       AmpR promoter: bla
>Addgene plasmid #239771 | pcDNA3.1(+)_Nav1.6(K1546TAG, Y371C , I1652N)-HA | addgene full sequence | sequence record 477109 | Addgene NGS Result
GACGGATCGGGAGATCTCCCGATCCCCTATGGTGCACTCTCAGTACAATCTGCTCTGATGCCGCATAGTT
AAGCCAGTATCTGCTCCCTGCTTGTGTGTTGGAGGTCGCTGAGTAGTGCGCGAGCAAAATTTAAGCTACA
ACAAGGCAAGGCTTGACCGACAATTGCATGAAGAATCTGCTTAGGGTTAGGCGTTTTGCGCTGCTTCGCG
ATGTACGGGCCAGATATACGCGTTGACATTGATTATTGACTAGTTATTAATAGTAATCAATTACGGGGTC
ATTAGTTCATAGCCCATATATGGAGTTCCGCGTTACATAACTTACGGTAAATGGCCCGCCTGGCTGACCG
CCCAACGACCCCCGCCCATTGACGTCAATAATGACGTATGTTCCCATAGTAACGCCAATAGGGACTTTCC
ATTGACGTCAATGGGTGGAGTATTTACGGTAAACTGCCCACTTGGCAGTACATCAAGTGTATCATATGCC
AAGTACGCCCCCTATTGACGTCAATGACGGTAAATGGCCCGCCTGGCATTATGCCCAGTACATGACCTTA
TGGGACTTTCCTACTTGGCAGTACATCTACGTATTAGTCATCGCTATTACCATGGTGATGCGGTTTTGGC
AGTACATCAATGGGCGTGGATAGCGGTTTGACTCACGGGGATTTCCAAGTCTCCACCCCATTGACGTCAA
TGGGAGTTTGTTTTGGCACCAAAATCAACGGGACTTTCCAAAATGTCGTAACAACTCCGCCCCATTGACG
CAAATGGGCGGTAGGCGTGTACGGTGGGAGGTCTATATAAGCAGAGCTCTCTGGCTAACTAGAGAACCCA
CTGCTTACTGGCTTATCGAAATTAATACGACTCACTATAGGGAGACCCAAGCTGGCTAGCGTTTAAACTT
AAGCTTGGTACCGAGCTCGGATCCACTAGTCCAGTGTGGTGGAATTCGCCACCATGGCTGCACGGCTGCT
GGCACCTCCTGGCCCCGATTCCTTTAAGCCTTTCACACCTGAGAGCCTGGCTAACATCGAGAGAAGAATT
GCCGAGTCCAAGCTGAAGAAGCCTCCCAAGGCCGATGGCTCTCACAGAGAGGACGACGAGGATTCTAAGC
CTAAGCCCAATAGCGATCTGGAGGCCGGCAAGTCCCTGCCTTTCATCTACGGCGACATCCCACAGGGCCT
GGTGGCCGTGCCACTGGAGGACTTTGACCCCTATTACCTGACCCAGAAGACATTTGTGGTGCTGAATCGG
GGCAAGACACTGTTCCGCTTCTCTGCCACCCCCGCCCTGTATATCCTGTCCCCTTTCAACCTGATCCGCA
GAATCGCCATCAAGATCCTGATCCACTCCGTGTTCTCTATGATCATCATGTGCACAATCCTGACCAATTG
CGTGTTCATGACCTTCTCCAATCCACCAGAGTGGAGCAAGAATGTGGAGTACACCTTCACAGGCATCTAC
ACCTTTGAGTCTCTGGTGAAGATCATCGCCCGGGGCTTTTGCATCGACGGCTTCACCTTTCTGAGAGACC
CATGGAACTGGCTGGACTTTAGCGTGATCATGATGGCCTACATCACCGAGTTTGTGAATCTGGGCAACGT
GAGCGCCCTGCGGACATTCCGGGTGCTGCGCGCCCTGAAGACCATCTCTGTGATCCCTGGCCTGAAGACA
ATCGTGGGCGCCCTGATCCAGTCCGTGAAGAAGCTGTCCGACGTGATGATCCTGACCGTGTTCTGCCTGT
CCGTGTTTGCCCTGATCGGCCTGCAGCTGTTCATGGGCAACCTGAGGAACAAGTGCGTGGTGTGGCCAAT
CAACTTTAATGAGAGCTATCTGGAGAACGGCACCAGAGGCTTCGATTGGGAGGAGTACATCAACAACAAG
ACCAATTTCTATATGGTGCCTGGCATGCTGGAGCCACTGCTGTGCGGCAACTCCTCTGATGCCGGCCAGT
GCCCCGAGGGCTTTCAGTGCATGAAGGCCGGCAGAAATCCTAATTATGGCTACACCTCTTTTGACACCTT
TTCCTGGGCCTTTCTGGCCCTGTTCAGACTGATGACCCAGGACTGCTGGGAGAACCTGTACCAGCTGACC
CTGAGAGCCGCCGGCAAGACCTACATGATCTTCTTTGTGCTGGTAATCTTCGTGGGCTCCTTCTACCTGG
TGAACCTGATCCTGGCCGTGGTGGCCATGGCCTACGAGGAGCAGAACCAGGCCACCCTGGAGGAGGCCGA
GCAGAAGGAGGCCGAGTTCAAGGCCATGCTGGAGCAGCTGAAGAAGCAGCAGGAGGAGGCCCAGGCCGCC
GCCATGGCCACATCCGCCGGCACCGTGAGCGAGGACGCCATCGAGGAGGAGGGCGAGGATGGCGTGGGCT
CCCCCCGGTCTTCTAGCGAGCTGTCCAAGCTGTCCTCTAAGTCCGCCAAGGAGAGGCGGAATCGGAGAAA
GAAGCGGAAGCAGAAGGAGCTGTCCGAGGGCGAGGAGAAGGGCGATCCAGAGAAGGTGTTCAAGAGCGAG
TCCGAGGATGGCATGAGACGGAAGGCCTTTCGCCTGCCTGACAATAGAATCGGCAGGAAGTTTTCCATCA
TGAATCAGAGCCTGCTGTCCATCCCTGGCAGCCCTTTCCTGTCCCGGCACAATTCCAAGTCCAGCATCTT
CTCTTTTCGCGGCCCTGGCAGATTCCGCGATCCAGGCTCCGAGAACGAGTTTGCCGATGACGAGCACAGC
ACCGTGGAGGAGTCCGAGGGCCGGAGAGACTCCCTGTTTATCCCTATCCGCGCCCGGGAGCGCAGATCCT
CTTACTCCGGCTACTCCGGCTATTCTCAGTGCTCCAGATCTTCTCGGATCTTTCCATCTCTGCGGAGATC
CGTGAAGAGAAACTCCACCGTGGACTGTAATGGCGTGGTGAGCCTGATCGGCCCCGGCTCCCACATCGGC
AGACTGCTGCCAGAGGCCACCACCGAGGTGGAGATCAAGAAGAAGGGGCCTGGCAGCCTGCTGGTGTCTA
TGGAGCAGCTGGCCAGCTATGGCAGAAAGGACCGGATCAATTCTATCATGTCCGTGGTGACAAACACCCT
GGTGGAGGAGCTGGAGGAGTCCCAGAGGAAGTGTCCCCCATGTTGGTACAAGTTTGCCAATACATTTCTG
ATCTGGGAGTGTCACCCATATTGGATCAAGCTGAAGGAGATCGTGAATCTGATCGTGATGGACCCATTCG
TGGATCTGGCCATCACAATCTGCATCGTGCTGAACACCCTGTTTATGGCCATGGAGCACCACCCCATGAC
ACCACAGTTTGAGCACGTGCTGGCCGTGGGCAATCTGGTGTTCACCGGCATCTTTACCGCCGAGATGTTC
CTGAAGCTGATCGCCATGGACCCATACTACTATTTTCAGGAGGGCTGGAATATCTTCGATGGCTTTATCG
TGAGCCTGTCCCTGATGGAGCTGGGCCTGGCCGATGTGGAGGGCCTGTCTGTGCTGCGCAGCTTTCGGCT
GCTGCGCGTGTTCAAGCTGGCCAAGAGCTGGCCAACCCTGAATATGCTGATCAAGATCATCGGCAACTCC
GTGGGCGCCCTGGGCAATCTGACCCTGGTGCTGGCCATCATCGTGTTCATCTTTGCCGTGGTGGGCATGC
AGCTGTTCGGCAAGTCCTACAAGGAGTGCGTGTGCAAGATCTCCCAGGAGTGTAAGCTGCCACGGTGGCA
CATGAACGATTTCTTTCACTCTTTCCTGATCGTGTTCCGGGTGCTGTGCGGCGAGTGGATCGAGACCATG
TGGGACTGCATGGAGGTGGCCGGCCAGGCCATGTGCCTGATCGTGTTCATGATGGTAATGGTAATCGGCA
ATCTGGTGGTGCTGAATCTGTTCCTGGCCCTGCTGCTGTCTTCTTTTAGCGCCGACAACCTGGCCGCCAC
AGACGATGACGGCGAGATGAATAACCTGCAGATCTCCGTGATCAGAATCAAGAAGGGCGTGGCCTGGGCC
AAGGTGAAGGTGCACGCCTTTATGCAGGCCCACTTTAAGCAGAGGGAGGCCGATGAGGTGAAGCCACTGG
ACGAGCTGTACGAGAAGAAGGCCAATTGTATCGCCAACCACACAGGCGTGGATATACACCGCAATGGCGA
TTTCCAGAAGAACGGCAATGGCACCACCTCCGGCATCGGCTCCTCTGTGGAGAAGTACATCATCGACGAG
GACCACATGTCCTTCATCAATAATCCAAATCTGACCGTGCGGGTGCCTATCGCCGTGGGCGAGTCTGACT
TTGAGAATCTGAACACCGAGGACGTGTCCAGCGAGTCCGACCCAGAGGGCTCCAAGGACAAGCTGGATGA
TACATCCTCTAGCGAGGGCTCTACCATCGACATCAAGCCTGAGGTGGAGGAGGTGCCTGTGGAGCAGCCA
GAGGAGTACCTGGACCCTGATGCCTGTTTCACCGAGGGCTGCGTGCAGAGATTCAAGTGCTGTCAGGTGA
ACATCGAGGAGGGCCTGGGCAAGTCTTGGTGGATACTGCGGAAGACATGCTTCCTGATCGTGGAGCACAA
CTGGTTTGAGACCTTTATCATCTTCATGATCCTGCTGTCCTCCGGCGCCCTGGCCTTTGAGGACATCTAT
ATCGAGCAGAGAAAGACCATCAGAACCATCCTGGAGTACGCCGACAAGGTGTTCACATATATCTTTATCC
TGGAGATGCTGCTGAAGTGGACCGCCTACGGCTTTGTGAAGTTCTTTACCAATGCCTGGTGCTGGCTGGA
CTTTCTGATCGTGGCCGTGTCTCTGGTGTCCCTGATCGCCAACGCCCTGGGCTATTCTGAGCTGGGCGCC
ATCAAGTCTCTGAGAACCCTGAGAGCCCTGCGCCCCCTGAGAGCCCTGAGCAGATTTGAGGGCATGAGGG
TGGTGGTGAATGCCCTGGTGGGCGCCATCCCTAGCATCATGAACGTGCTGCTGGTGTGCCTGATCTTTTG
GCTGATCTTTTCTATCATGGGCGTGAATCTGTTCGCCGGCAAGTACCACTACTGCTTTAATGAGACCTCC
GAGATCCGGTTCGAGATCGATGAGGTGAACAACAAGACAGACTGTGAGAAGCTGATGGAGGGCAACAATA
CAGAGATCCGGTGGAAGAATGTGAAGATCAATTTCGATAACGTGGGCGCCGGCTACCTGGCCCTGCTGCA
GGTGGCCACCTTTAAGGGCTGGATGGATATAATGTACGCCGCCGTGGATTCCCGCAAGCCCGATGAGCAG
CCAGACTATGAGGGCAACATCTACATGTACATCTATTTCGTGATCTTCATCATCTTCGGCAGCTTTTTCA
CCCTGAATCTGTTTATCGGCGTGATCATCGATAACTTCAACCAGCAGAAGAAGAAGTTCGGCGGCCAGGA
CATCTTCATGACAGAGGAGCAGAAGAAGTACTATAACGCCATGAAGAAGCTGGGCTCCAAGAAGCCTCAG
AAGCCAATCCCTAGACCACTGAATAAGATCCAGGGCATCGTGTTCGACTTCGTGACCCAGCAGGCCTTTG
ACATCGTGATCATGATGCTGATCTGTCTGAACATGGTGACCATGATGGTGGAGACAGATACCCAGTCCTA
GCAGATGGAGAATATCCTGTATTGGATCAACCTGGTGTTTGTGATCTTTTTCACATGTGAGTGCGTGCTG
AAGATGTTCGCCCTGCGCCACTATTATTTCACAATCGGCTGGAACATCTTTGACTTCGTGGTGGTAATCC
TGTCTATCGTGGGCATGTTTCTGGCCGACATCATCGAGAAGTACTTCGTGAGCCCAACACTGTTCAGAGT
GATCCGGCTGGCCAGGATCGGCAGAATCCTGCGGCTGATCAAGGGCGCCAAGGGCATCAGAACCCTGCTG
TTCGCCCTGATGATGTCTCTGCCAGCCCTGTTCAATAACGGCCTGCTGCTGTTTCTGGTAATGTTCATCT
TTTCCATCTTTGGCATGTCCAACTTCGCCTATGTGAAGCACGAGGCCGGCATCGATGATATGTTTAACTT
CGAGACATTCGGCAACTCCATGATCTGTCTGTTCCAGATCACCACCTCTGCCGGCTGGGATGGCCTGCTG
CTGCCTATCCTGAATAGACCACCAGATTGTAGCCTGGATAAGGAGCACCCTGGCAGCGGCTTCAAGGGCG
ATTGTGGCAATCCTTCCGTGGGCATCTTCTTCTTCGTGTCCTACATCATCATCTCTTTCCTGATCGTGGT
GAACATGTACATCGCCATCATCCTGGAGAATTTCTCTGTGGCCACCGAGGAGTCTGCCGACCCACTGTCT
GAGGATGACTTCGAGACCTTCTATGAGATCTGGGAGAAGTTTGACCCTGATGCCACCCAGTTTATCGAGT
ATTGCAAGCTGGCCGACTTTGCCGACGCCCTGGAGCACCCACTGAGAGTGCCAAAGCCAAATACCATCGA
GCTGATCGCCATGGATCTGCCCATGGTGAGCGGCGATAGAATCCACTGCCTGGACATCCTGTTTGCCTTC
ACAAAGAGAGTGCTGGGCGATAGCGGCGAGCTGGACATCCTGAGGCAGCAGATGGAGGAGAGGTTCGTGG
CCTCTAACCCCAGCAAGGTGTCCTACGAGCCTATCACCACAACCCTGCGGAGAAAGCAGGAGGAGGTGTC
CGCCGTGGTGCTGCAGAGAGCCTACAGAGGCCACCTGGCCCGGAGAGGCTTTATCTGCAGAAAGATCACC
TCCAACAAGCTGGAGAATGGCGGCACCCACCGCGAGAAGAAGGAGTCTACCCCCTCTACCGCCAGCCTGC
CTTCCTACGACTCCGTGACCAAGCCAGATAAGGAGAAGCAGCAGCGCGCAGAGGAGGGACGGAGAGAAAG
AGCTAAGAGACAGAAAGAAGTGAGAGAGTCAAAGTGCTCTAGATACCCATACGACGTCCCAGACTACGCT
TAAGGGCCCGTTTAAACCCGCTGATCAGCCTCGACTGTGCCTTCTAGTTGCCAGCCATCTGTTGTTTGCC
CCTCCCCCGTGCCTTCCTTGACCCTGGAAGGTGCCACTCCCACTGTCCTTTCCTAATAAAATGAGGAAAT
TGCATCGCATTGTCTGAGTAGGTGTCATTCTATTCTGGGGGGTGGGGTGGGGCAGGACAGCAAGGGGGAG
GATTGGGAAGACAATAGCAGGCATGCTGGGGATGCGGTGGGCTCTATGGCTTCTGAGGCGGAAAGAACCA
GCTGGGGCTCTAGGGGGTATCCCC
[124 nt withheld, positions 7235-7358]
C
[91 nt withheld, positions 7360-7450]
A
[49 nt withheld, positions 7452-7500]
CCTTTGACGTTGGAGTCCACGTTCTTT
[37 nt withheld, positions 7528-7564]
ACCCTATCTCGGTCTATTCTTTTGATTTATAAGGGATTTTGCCGATTTCGGCCTATTGGTTAAAAAATGA
GCTGATTTAACAAAAATTTAACGCGAATTAATTCTGTGGAATGTGTGTCAGTTAGGGTGTGGAAAGTCCC
CAGGCTCCCCAGCAGGCAGAAGTATGCAAAGCATGCATCTCAATTAGTCAGCAACCAGGTGTGGAAAGTC
CCCAGGCTCCCCAGCAGGCAGAAGTATGCAAAGCATGCATCTCAATTAGTCAGCAACCATAGTCCCGCCC
CTAACTCCGCCCATCCCGCCCCTAACTCCGCCCAGTTCCGCCCATTCTCCGCCCCATGGCTGACTAATTT
TTTTTATTTATGCAGAGGCCGAGGCCGCCTCTGCCTCTGAGCTATTCCAGAAGTAGTGAGGAGGCTTTTT
TGGAGGCCTAGGCTTTTGCAAAAAGCTCCCGGGAGCTTGTATATCCATTTTCGGATCTGATCAAGAGACA
GGATGAGGATCGTTTCGCATGATTGAACAAGATGGATTGCACGCAGGTTCTCCGGCCGCTTGGGTGGAGA
GGCTATTCGGCTATGACTGGGCACAACAGACAATCGGCTGCTCTGATGCCGCCGTGTTCCGGCTGTCAGC
GCAGGGGCGCCCGGTTCTTTTTGTCAAGACCGACCTGTCCGGTGCCCTGAATGAACTGCAGGACGAGGCA
GCGCGGCTATCGTGGCTGGCCACGACGGGCGTTCCTTGCGCAGCTGTGCTCGACGTTGTCACTGAAGCGG
GAAGGGACTGGCTGCTATTGGGCGAAGTGCCGGGGCAGGATCTCCTGTCATCTCACCTTGCTCCTGCCGA
GAAAGTATCCATCATGGCTGATGCAATGCGGCGGCTGCATACGCTTGATCCGGCTACCTGCCCATTCGAC
CACCAAGCGAAACATCGCATCGAGCGAGCACGTACTCGGATGGAAGCCGGTCTTGTCGATCAGGATGATC
TGGACGAAGAGCATCAGGGGCTCGCGCCAGCCGAACTGTTCGCCAGGCTCAAGGCGCGCATGCCCGACGG
CGAGGATCTCGTCGTGACCCATGGCGATGCCTGCTTGCCGAATATCATGGTGGAAAATGGCCGCTTTTCT
GGATTCATCGACTGTGGCCGGCTGGGTGTGGCGGACCGCTATCAGGACATAGCGTTGGCTACCCGTGATA
TTGCTGAAGAGCTTGGCGGCGAATGGGCTGACCGCTTCCTCGTGCTTTACGGTATCGCCGCTCCCGATTC
GCAGCGCATCGCCTTCTATCGCCTTCTTGACGAGTTCTTCTGAGCGGGACTCTGGGGTTCGAAATGACCG
ACCAAGCGACGCCCAACCTGCCATCACGAGATTTCGATTCCACCGCCGCCTTCTATGAAAGGTTGGGCTT
CGGAATCGTTTTCCGGGACGCCGGCTGGATGATCCTCCAGCGCGGGGATCTCATGCTGGAGTTCTTCGCC
CACCCCAACTTGTTTATTGCAGCTTATAATGGTTACAAATAAAGCAATAGCATCACAAATTTCACAAATA
AAGCATTTTTTTCACTGCATTCTAGTTGTGGTTTGTCCAAACTCATCAATGTATCTTATCATGTCTGTAT
ACCGTCGACCTCTAGCTAGAGCTTGGCGTAATCATGGTCATAGCTGTTTCCTGTGTGAAATTGTTATCCG
CTCACAATTCCACACAACATACGAGCCGGAAGCATAAAGTGTAAAGCCTGGGGTGCCTAATGAGTGAGCT
AACTCACATTAATTGCGTTGCGCTCACTGCCCGCTTTCCAGTCGGGAAACCTGTCGTGCCAGCTGCATTA
ATGAATCGGCCAACGCGCGGGGAGAGGCGGTTTGCGTATTGGGCGCTCTTCCGCTTCCTCGCTCACTGAC
TCGCTGCGCTCGGTCGTTCGGCTGCGGCGAGCGGTATCAGCTCACTCAAAGGCGGTAATACGGTTATCCA
CAGAATCAGGGGATAACGCAGGAAAGAACATGTGAGCAAAAGGCCAGCAAAAGGCCAGGAACCGTAAAAA
GGCCGCGTTGCTGGCGTTTTTCCATAGGCTCCGCCCCCCTGACGAGCATCACAAAAATCGACGCTCAAGT
CAGAGGTGGCGAAACCCGACAGGACTATAAAGATACCAGGCGTTTCCCCCTGGAAGCTCCCTCGTGCGCT
CTCCTGTTCCGACCCTGCCGCTTACCGGATACCTGTCCGCCTTTCTCCCTTCGGGAAGCGTGGCGCTTTC
TCATAGCTCACGCTGTAGGTATCTCAGTTCGGTGTAGGTCGTTCGCTCCAAGCTGGGCTGTGTGCACGAA
CCCCCCGTTCAGCCCGACCGCTGCGCCTTATCCGGTAACTATCGTCTTGAGTCCAACCCGGTAAGACACG
ACTTATCGCCACTGGCAGCAGCCACTGGTAACAGGATTAGCAGAGCGAGGTATGTAGGCGGTGCTACAGA
GTTCTTGAAGTGGTGGCCTAACTACGGCTACACTAGAAGAACAGTATTTGGTATCTGCGCTCTGCTGAAG
CCAGTTACCTTCGGAAAAAGAGTTGGTAGCTCTTGATCCGGCAAACAAACCACCGCTGGTAGCGGTGGTT
TTTTTGTTTGCAAGCAGCAGATTACGCGCAGAAAAAAAGGATCTCAAGAAGATCCTTTGATCTTTTCTAC
GGGGTCTGACGCTCAGTGGAACGAAAACTCACGTTAAGGGATTTTGGTCATGAGATTATCAAAAAGGATC
TTCACCTAGATCCTTTTAAATTAAAAATGAAGTTTTAAATCAATCTAAAGTATATATGAGTAAACTTGGT
CTGACAGTTACCAATGCTTAATCAGTGAGGCACCTATCTCAGCGATCTGTCTATTTCGTTCATCCATAGT
TGCCTGACTCCCCGTCGTGTAGATAACTACGATACGGGAGGGCTTACCATCTGGCCCCAGTGCTGCAATG
ATACCGCGAGACCCACGCTCACCGGCTCCAGATTTATCAGCAATAAACCAGCCAGCCGGAAGGGCCGAGC
GCAGAAGTGGTCCTGCAACTTTATCCGCCTCCATCCAGTCTATTAATTGTTGCCGGGAAGCTAGAGTAAG
TAGTTCGCCAGTTAATAGTTTGCGCAACGTTGTTGCCATTGCTACAGGCATCGTGGTGTCACGCTCGTCG
TTTGGTATGGCTTCATTCAGCTCCGGTTCCCAACGATCAAGGCGAGTTACATGATCCCCCATGTTGTGCA
AAAAAGCGGTTAGCTCCTTCGGTCCTCCGATCGTTGTCAGAAGTAAGTTGGCCGCAGTGTTATCACTCAT
GGTTATGGCAGCACTGCATAATTCTCTTACTGTCATGCCATCCGTAAGATGCTTTTCTGTGACTGGTGAG
TACTCAACCAAGTCATTCTGAGAATAGTGTATGCGGCGACCGAGTTGCTCTTGCCCGGCGTCAATACGGG
ATAATACCGCGCCACATAGCAGAACTTTAAAAGTGCTCATCATTGGAAAACGTTCTTCGGGGCGAAAACT
CTCAAGGATCTTACCGCTGTTGAGATCCAGTTCGATGTAACCCACTCGTGCACCCAACTGATCTTCAGCA
TCTTTTACTTTCACCAGCGTTTCTGGGTGAGCAAAAACAGGAAGGCAAAATGCCGCAAAAAAGGGAATAA
GGGCGACACGGAAATGTTGAATACTCATACTCTTCCTTTTTCAATATTATTGAAGCATTTATCAGGGTTA
TTGTCTCATGAGCGGATACATATTTGAATGTATTTAGAAAAATAAACAAATAGGGGTTCCGCGCACATTT
CCCCGAAAAGTGCCACCTGACGTC
